Addgene plasmid #54207: mEmerald-Nup35-C-18
Purpose: Localization: Nuclear Pore, Excitation: 487, Emission: 509
Depositing lab: Michael Davidson. Depositing organization: Florida State University, Tallahassee.
Backbone
  Vector backbone: mEmerald-C1
  Backbone size w/o insert (bp): 4750
  Vector type: Mammalian Expression
  Selectable markers: Neomycin (select with G418)
Growth in bacteria
  Bacterial resistance: Kanamycin, 50 μg/mL
  Growth temperature: 37°C
  Growth strain: DH5alpha
  Copy number: High Copy
Gene/Insert
  Gene/Insert name: Nup35 (alt name: NM_138285.3)
  Species: H. sapiens (human)
  Entrez Gene: NUP35 (a.k.a. MP-44, MP44, NP44, NUP53)
  Promoter: CMV
  Tag / fusion protein: mEmerald (N terminal on backbone)
  Cloning method: Unknown
  Sequencing primers: 5′ CMV-F; 3′ SV40pA-R
Terms and licenses: Academic/Nonprofit Terms; Industry Terms
Depositor comments: . Excitation = 487; Emission = 509. Localization data: Nuclear Pore
How to cite: mEmerald-Nup35-C-18 was a gift from Michael Davidson (Addgene plasmid # 54207 ; http://n2t.net/addgene:54207 ; RRID:Addgene_54207)
