[The description below was written by a language model from this plasmid's Addgene catalogue record.]
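Description:
mEmerald-Nup35-C-18 is a mammalian expression plasmid built on the mEmerald-C1 backbone (about 4.75 kb without insert) that encodes human NUP35, a nucleoporin also known as NUP53 or MP-44, fused to the green fluorescent protein mEmerald. The fluorescent protein is carried on the backbone and sits at the N-terminus of the fusion, so Nup35 is cloned downstream of mEmerald. The "C-18" in the name probably refers to this C-type configuration and an 18-residue linker between the two parts, although the record does not state this. Transcription is driven by the CMV promoter, a strong constitutive viral promoter suited to transient expression in many mammalian cell lines. The listed 3′ sequencing primer implies an SV40 polyadenylation signal downstream of the insert.

In bacteria the plasmid is maintained at high copy number under kanamycin selection. In mammalian cells a neomycin resistance marker allows G418 selection, so stable lines can be derived as well as transient transfectants. The record does not state the cloning method, and no feature table is provided, so the origins of replication and exact junctions are not documented here.

The construct serves as a fluorescent localization marker for the nuclear pore. The mEmerald-tagged Nup35 is expected to incorporate into nuclear pore complexes and label the nuclear envelope. Its excitation peak is at 487 nm and its emission peak at 509 nm, which are compatible with standard GFP/FITC filter sets. Typical applications include live- or fixed-cell imaging of nuclear pore distribution and dynamics, and use as a nuclear envelope reference marker in multicolour microscopy.
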