>Addgene plasmid #54207 | mEmerald-Nup35-C-18 | depositor partial sequence | sequence record 84352 | insert sequence
GACGTCAGATCCGCTAGCGCTACCGGTCGCCACCATGGTGAGCAAGGGCGAGGAGCTGTTCACCGGGGTG
GTGCCCATCCTGGTCGAGCTGGACGGCGACGTAAACGGCCACAAGTTCAGCGTGTCCGGCGAGGGCGAGG
GCGATGCCACCTACGGCAAGCTGACCCTGAAGTTCATCTGCACCACCGGCAAGCTGCCCGTGCCCTGGCC
CACCCTCGTGACCACCTTGACCTACGGCGTGCAGTGCTTCGCCCGCTACCCCGACCACATGAAGCAGCAC
GACTTCTTCAAGTCCGCCATGCCCGAAGGCTACGTCCAGGAGCGCACCATCTTCTTCAAGGACGACGGCA
ACTACAAGACCCGCGCCGAGGTGAAGTTCGAGGGCGACACCCTGGTGAACCGCATCGAGCTGAAGGGCAT
CGACTTCAAGGAGGACGGCAACATCCTGGGGCACAAGCTGGAGTACAACTACAACAGCCACAAGGTCTAT
ATCACCGCCGACAAGCAGAAGAACGGCATCAAGGTGAACTTCAAGACCCGCCACAACATCGAGGACGGCA
GCGTGCAGCTCGCCGACCACTACCAGCAGAACACCCCCATCGGCGACGGCCCCGTGCTGCTGCCCGACAA
CCACTACCTGAGCACCCAGTCCAAGCTGAGCAAAGACCCCAACGAGAAGCGCGATCACATGGTCCTGCTG
GAGTTCGTGACCGCCGCCGGGATCACTCTCGGCATGGACGAGCTGTACAAGTCCGGACTCAGATCTGGCA
GCGGTGGAGGCAGCGCATCCGGCGGAAGCGGAAGCGCAGCCTTTGCAGTGGAACCTCAGGGGCCCGCGTT
AGGATCTGAACCAATGATGCTGGGTTCACCCACATCTCCAAAGCCAGGAGTTAATGCCCAGTTCTTACCT
GGATTTTTAATGGGGGATTTGCCAGCTCCGGTGACTCCACAACCTCGATCAATTAGTGGCCCTTCAGTAG
GAGTAATGGAAATGAGATCACCTTTACTTGCAGGTGGGTCACCACCACAACCAGTTGTACCAGCTCATAA
AGATAAAAGTGGCGCTCCACCAGTTAGAAGTATATATGATGACATTTCTAGCCCAGGACTTGGATCAACA
CCTTTAACTTCAAGAAGACAGCCAAACATTTCAGTAATGCAGAGTCCTCTTGTTGGAGTTACATCTACTC
CTGGAACAGGGCAAAGTATGTTTAGTCCAGCAAGTATCGGTCAGCCACGAAAGACGACATTATCTCCTGC
CCAGTTGGATCCTTTTTATACTCAAGGAGATTCTTTGACTTCAGAAGATCACCTCGATGACTCTTGGGTG
ACTGTATTTGGGTTTCCTCAAGCATCTGCTTCCTACATATTACTACAATTTGCACAGTATGGGAATATCT
TAAAACATGTGATGTCTAATACAGGAAATTGGATGCATATTCGTTATCAATCTAAACTGCAGGCTCGGAA
AGCCTTAAGCAAAGATGGGAGGATTTTTGGAGAATCCATCATGATTGGTGTAAAACCATGTATTGACAAA
AGTGTTATGGAAAGCAGTGACAGATGTGCTTTATCATCTCCATCTTTAGCCTTTACACCACCAATCAAAA
CTCTAGGTACACCAACACAACCTGGAAGTACTCCTAGGATTTCTACCATGAGACCTCTTGCTACAGCATA
CAAAGCCTCTACTAGTGATTATCAGGTTATTTCTGACAGACAAACGCCAAAAAAAGATGAAAGTCTTGTA
TCCAAAGCAATGGAGTACATGTTTGGCTGGTAGGAATTCTGCAGTCGACGGTACCGCGGGCCCGGGATCC
ACCGGATCTAGATAACTGATCATAAT
