>Addgene plasmid #54207 | mEmerald-Nup35-C-18 | addgene partial sequence | sequence record 89324 | EGFP-C 5'-CATGGTCCTGCTGGAGTTCGTG-3'
TGGACGAGCTGTACAAGTCCGGACTCAGATCTGGCAGCGGTGGAGGCAGCGCATCCGGCGGAAGCGGAAG
CGCAGCCTTTGCAGTGGAACCTCAGGGGCCCGCGTTAGGATCTGAACCAATGATGCTGGGTTCACCCACA
TCTCCAAAGCCAGGAGTTAATGCCCAGTTCTTACCTGGATTTTTAATGGGGGATTTGCCAGCTCCGGTGA
CTCCACAACCTCGATCAATTAGTGGCCCTTCAGTAGGAGTAATGGAAATGAGATCACCTTTACTTGCAGG
TGGGTCACCACCACAACCAGTTGTACCAGCTCATAAAGATAAAAGTGGCGCTCCACCAGTTAGAAGTATA
TATGATGACATTTCTAGCCCAGGACTTGGATCAACACCTTTAACTTCAAGAAGACAGCCAAACATTTCAG
TAATGCAGAGTCCTCTTGTTGGAGTTACATCTACTCCTGGAACAGGGCAAAGTATGTTTAGTCCAGCAAG
TATCGGTCAGCCACGAAAGACGACATTATCTCCTGCCCAGTTGGATCCTTTTTATACTCAAGGAGATTCT
TTGACTTCAGAAGATCACCTCGATGACTCTTGGGTGACTGTATTTGGGTTTCCTCAAGCATCTGCTTCCT
ACATATTACTACAATTTGCACAGTATGGGAATATCTTAAAACATGTGATGTCTAATACAGGAAATTGGAT
GCATATTCGTTATCAATCTAAACTGCAGGCTCGGAAAGCCTTAAGCAAAGATGGGAGGATTTTTGGAGAA
TCCATCATGATTGGTGTAAAACCATGTATTGACAAAAGTGTTATGGAAAGCAGTGACAGATGTGCTTTAT
CATCTCCATCTTTAGCCTTTACACCACC
